Addgene plasmid #113910: MaLionB
Purpose: Blue ATP sensor
Depositing lab: Tetsuya Kitaguchi. Depositing organization: Tokyo Institute of Technology. Publication: RGB-color intensiometric indicators visualize spatiotemporal dynamics of ATP in single cells. Arai S, Kriszt R, Harada K, Looi LS, Matsuda S, Wongso D, Suo S, Ishiura S, Tseng YH, Raghunath M, Ito T, Tsuboi T, Kitaguchi T. Angew Chem Int Ed Engl. 2018 Jun 27. doi: 10.1002/anie.201804304. PubMed 29952110.
Backbone
  Vector backbone: pcDNA3.1(-)
  Backbone size w/o insert (bp): 5400
  Vector type: Mammalian Expression
Growth in bacteria
  Bacterial resistance: Ampicillin, 100 μg/mL
  Growth temperature: 37°C
  Growth strain: DH5alpha
  Copy number: High Copy
Gene/Insert
  Gene/Insert name: MaLionB
  Insert size (bp): 1100
Terms and licenses: Academic/Nonprofit Terms; Industry Terms: Not Available to Industry
How to cite: MaLionB was a gift from Tetsuya Kitaguchi (Addgene plasmid # 113910 ; http://n2t.net/addgene:113910 ; RRID:Addgene_113910)
