[The description below was written by a language model from this plasmid's Addgene catalogue record and pLannotate feature annotations shown in this document.]
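Description:
MaLionB is a mammalian expression plasmid built on the pcDNA3.1(-) backbone that encodes a genetically encoded blue fluorescent ATP sensor. The sequenced record is about 6.5 kb. It is propagated in E. coli as a high-copy plasmid through a ColE1/pUC-type origin, with ampicillin selection provided by the β-lactamase gene and its promoter. An f1 origin is also present. For selection in mammalian cells, the backbone carries a neomycin/kanamycin phosphotransferase gene driven by the SV40 enhancer/early promoter and terminated by an SV40 polyadenylation signal. This marker typically confers G418 resistance in transfected cells.

The sensor open reading frame of roughly 1.1 kb lies downstream of the human cytomegalovirus immediate-early enhancer and promoter and is followed by the bovine growth hormone polyadenylation signal. A T7 promoter sits between the CMV promoter and the coding region. The automated annotation shows a three-part architecture: an N-terminal portion of an Aequorea victoria-derived fluorescent protein, then a segment matching the ε subunit of the Bacillus subtilis F-type ATP synthase (atpC), then a C-terminal fluorescent protein fragment. The labels "iq-mEmerald" and "VC155" are nearest-homologue matches to related GFP-family sequences and should not be read as the actual colour of the reporter, which the catalogue describes as blue. This layout fits a single-fluorophore design in which the ATP-binding domain is inserted into a split fluorescent protein, so that ATP binding changes fluorescence intensity. The associated publication describes such intensiometric indicators for imaging the spatiotemporal dynamics of ATP in single living cells. A few short annotated fragments, such as the HIV-1 LTR, ble and lacI matches, appear to be incidental backbone similarities.
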