Features (pLannotate 1.2.2; 22 found; start..end, strand, type, name):
     69..121     -  misc_feature   bom (fragment): basis of mobility region from pBR322
    276..655     +  enhancer       CMV enhancer: human cytomegalovirus immediate early enhancer
    656..859     +  promoter       CMV promoter: human cytomegalovirus (CMV) immediate early promoter
    855..888     +  LTR            5' LTR (truncated) (fragment): truncated 5' long terminal repeat (LTR) from HIV-1
    904..922     +  promoter       T7 promoter: promoter for bacteriophage T7 RNA polymerase
   1024..1524    +  CDS            iq-mEmerald (fragment): iq-mEmerald is a basic (constitutively fluorescent) green fluorescent protein published in 2014, derived from Aequorea victoria.
   1468..1857    +  CDS            atpC: ATPE_BACSU - Experimental evidence at protein level: Swiss-Prot protein existence level 1. Produces ATP from ADP in the presence of a proton gradient across the membrane. From Bacillus subtilis (strain 168).
   1903..2154    +  CDS            VC155: C-terminal fragment of mVenus for use in bimolecular fluorescence complementation (BiFC) (Kodama and Hu, 2010)
   2190..2414    +  polyA_signal   bGH poly(A) signal: bovine growth hormone polyadenylation signal
   2418..2439    +  promoter       SV40 promoter (fragment): SV40 enhancer and early promoter
   2460..2888    +  rep_origin     f1 ori (sequence partly withheld): f1 bacteriophage origin of replication; arrow indicates direction of (+) strand synthesis
   2902..3231    +  promoter       SV40 promoter: SV40 enhancer and early promoter
   3298..4089    +  CDS            neo: KKA2_KLEPN - Also known as kan, nptII. Experimental evidence at protein level: Swiss-Prot protein existence level 1. Resistance to kanamycin, neomycin, paromomycin, ribostamycin, butirosin and gentamicin B. From Klebsiella pneumoniae.
   4113..4271    +  CDS            ble (fragment): BLE_KLEPN - Experimental evidence at protein level: Swiss-Prot protein existence level 1. Binding protein with a strong affinity to the bleomycin family of antibiotics. Binds to CL990; an antimitotic-antibiotic compound. From Klebsiella pneumoniae.
   4266..4387    +  polyA_signal   SV40 poly(A) signal: SV40 polyadenylation signal
   4460..4476    -  protein_bind   lac operator: The lac repressor binds to the lac operator to inhibit transcription in E. coli. This inhibition can be relieved by adding lactose or isopropyl-β-D-thiogalactopyranoside (IPTG). lac repressor encoded by lacI
   4484..4514    -  promoter       lac promoter: promoter for the E. coli lac operon
   4529..4550    -  protein_bind   CAP binding site: CAP binding activates transcription in the presence of cAMP. E. coli catabolite activator protein
   4563..4655    -  CDS            lacI (fragment): lac repressor; lacI; The lac repressor binds to the lac operator to inhibit transcription in E. coli. This inhibition can be relieved by adding lactose or isopropyl-β-D-thiogalactopyranoside (IPTG).
   4838..5426    -  rep_origin     ori: high-copy-number ColE1/pMB1/pBR322/pUC origin of replication
   5597..6457    -  CDS            AmpR: β-lactamase; bla; confers resistance to ampicillin, carbenicillin, and related antibiotics
   6458..10      -  promoter       AmpR promoter (across the origin): bla
>Addgene plasmid #113910 | MaLionB | addgene full sequence | sequence record 218932 | Addgene NGS Result
GGGTTCCGCGCACATTTCCCCGAAAAGTGCCACCTGACGTCGACGGATCGGGAGATCTCCCGATCCCCTA
TGGTGCACTCTCAGTACAATCTGCTCTGATGCCGCATAGTTAAGCCAGTATCTGCTCCCTGCTTGTGTGT
TGGAGGTCGCTGAGTAGTGCGCGAGCAAAATTTAAGCTACAACAAGGCAAGGCTTGACCGACAATTGCAT
GAAGAATCTGCTTAGGGTTAGGCGTTTTGCGCTGCTTCGCGATGTACGGGCCAGATATACGCGTTGACAT
TGATTATTGACTAGTTATTAATAGTAATCAATTACGGGGTCATTAGTTCATAGCCCATATATGGAGTTCC
GCGTTACATAACTTACGGTAAATGGCCCGCCTGGCTGACCGCCCAACGACCCCCGCCCATTGACGTCAAT
AATGACGTATGTTCCCATAGTAACGCCAATAGGGACTTTCCATTGACGTCAATGGGTGGAGTATTTACGG
TAAACTGCCCACTTGGCAGTACATCAAGTGTATCATATGCCAAGTACGCCCCCTATTGACGTCAATGACG
GTAAATGGCCCGCCTGGCATTATGCCCAGTACATGACCTTATGGGACTTTCCTACTTGGCAGTACATCTA
CGTATTAGTCATCGCTATTACCATGGTGATGCGGTTTTGGCAGTACATCAATGGGCGTGGATAGCGGTTT
GACTCACGGGGATTTCCAAGTCTCCACCCCATTGACGTCAATGGGAGTTTGTTTTGGCACCAAAATCAAC
GGGACTTTCCAAAATGTCGTAACAACTCCGCCCCATTGACGCAAATGGGCGGTAGGCGTGTACGGTGGGA
GGTCTATATAAGCAGAGCTCTCTGGCTAACTAGAGAACCCACTGCTTACTGGCTTATCGAAATTAATACG
ACTCACTATAGGGAGACCCAAGCTGGCTAGCGTTTAAACGGGCCCTCTAGACTCGAGCGGCCGCCACTGT
GCTGGATATCTGCAGAATTCCACCACACTGGACTAGTGGATCCATGGTGAGCAAGGGCGAGGAGCTGTTC
ACCGGGGTGGTGCCCATCCAGGTCGAGCTGGACGGCGACGTAAACGGCCACAAGTTCAGCGTGTCCGGCG
AGGGTGAGGGCGATGCCACCTACGGCAAGCTGACCCTGAAGTTCATCTGCACCACCGGCAAGCTGCCCGT
GCCCTGGCCCACCCTCGTGACCACCCTGTCACACGGCGTGCAGTGCTTCAGCCGCTACCCCGACCACATG
AAGCAGCACGACTTCTTCAAGTCCGCCATGCCCGGAGGCTACATCCAGGAGCGCACCATCTTCTTCAAGG
ACGACGGCAACTACAAGACCCGCGCCGAGGTGAAGTTCGAGGGCGACACCCTGGTGAACCGCATCGAGCT
GAAGGGCATCGACTTCAAGGAGGACGGCAACATCCTGGGGCACAAGCTGGAGTACACTCTCCGCTTTATG
AAGACCGTGAAGGTGAACATCACCACCCCCGACGGCCCCGTGTACGACGCCGACATCGAGATGGTGAGCG
TGCGGGCCGAGAGCGGCGACCTGGGCATCCTGCCCGGCCACATCCCCACCAAGGCCCCCCTGAAGATCGG
CGCCGTGCGGCTGAAGAAGGACGGCCAGACCGAGTACGTGGCCGTGAGCGGCGGCAACGTGGAGGTGCGG
CCCGACCAGGTGACCATCACCGCCCAGGCCGCCGAGACCGCCGAGGGCATCGACAAGGAGCGGGCCGAGG
CCGCCCGGCAGCGGGCCCAGGAGCGGCTGAACAGCCAGAGCGACGACACCGACATCCGGCGGGCCGAGCT
GGCCCTGCAGCGGGCCCTGAACCGGCTGGACGTGGCCGAGATGAAGACTGAATTCTCACCATATAACTGT
TATATCAAGGCCGACAAGCAGAAGAACGGCATCAAGGCGAACTTCAAGATCCGCCACAACATCGAGGGCG
GCGGCGTGCAGCTCGCCTACCACTACCAGCAGAACACCCCCATCGGCGACGGCCCCGTGCTGCTGCCCGA
CAACCACTACCTGAGCGTGCAGTCCATACTTTCGAAAGACCCCAACGAGAAGCGCGATCACATGGTCCTG
CTGGAGTTCGTGACCGCCGCCGGGATCACTCTCGGCATGGACGAGCTGTACAAGTAAAAGCTTAAGTTTA
AACCGCTGATCAGCCTCGACTGTGCCTTCTAGTTGCCAGCCATCTGTTGTTTGCCCCTCCCCCGTGCCTT
CCTTGACCCTGGAAGGTGCCACTCCCACTGTCCTTTCCTAATAAAATGAGGAAATTGCATCGCATTGTCT
GAGTAGGTGTCATTCTATTCTGGGGGGTGGGGTGGGGCAGGACAGCAAGGGGGAGGATTGGGAAGACAAT
AGCAGGCATGCTGGGGATGCGGTGGGCTCTATGGCTTCTGAGGCGGAAAGAACCAGCTGGGGCTCTAGGG
GGTATCCCC
[124 nt withheld, positions 2460-2583]
C
[91 nt withheld, positions 2585-2675]
A
[49 nt withheld, positions 2677-2725]
CCTTTGACGTTGGAGTCCACGTTCTTT
[37 nt withheld, positions 2753-2789]
ACCCTATCTCGGTCTATTCTTTTGATTTATAAGGGATTTTGCCGATTTCGGCCTATTGGTTAAAAAATGA
GCTGATTTAACAAAAATTTAACGCGAATTAATTCTGTGGAATGTGTGTCAGTTAGGGTGTGGAAAGTCCC
CAGGCTCCCCAGCAGGCAGAAGTATGCAAAGCATGCATCTCAATTAGTCAGCAACCAGGTGTGGAAAGTC
CCCAGGCTCCCCAGCAGGCAGAAGTATGCAAAGCATGCATCTCAATTAGTCAGCAACCATAGTCCCGCCC
CTAACTCCGCCCATCCCGCCCCTAACTCCGCCCAGTTCCGCCCATTCTCCGCCCCATGGCTGACTAATTT
TTTTTATTTATGCAGAGGCCGAGGCCGCCTCTGCCTCTGAGCTATTCCAGAAGTAGTGAGGAGGCTTTTT
TGGAGGCCTAGGCTTTTGCAAAAAGCTCCCGGGAGCTTGTATATCCATTTTCGGATCTGATCAAGAGACA
GGATGAGGATCGTTTCGCATGATTGAACAAGATGGATTGCACGCAGGTTCTCCGGCCGCTTGGGTGGAGA
GGCTATTCGGCTATGACTGGGCACAACAGACAATCGGCTGCTCTGATGCCGCCGTGTTCCGGCTGTCAGC
GCAGGGGCGCCCGGTTCTTTTTGTCAAGACCGACCTGTCCGGTGCCCTGAATGAACTGCAGGACGAGGCA
GCGCGGCTATCGTGGCTGGCCACGACGGGCGTTCCTTGCGCAGCTGTGCTCGACGTTGTCACTGAAGCGG
GAAGGGACTGGCTGCTATTGGGCGAAGTGCCGGGGCAGGATCTCCTGTCATCTCACCTTGCTCCTGCCGA
GAAAGTATCCATCATGGCTGATGCAATGCGGCGGCTGCATACGCTTGATCCGGCTACCTGCCCATTCGAC
CACCAAGCGAAACATCGCATCGAGCGAGCACGTACTCGGATGGAAGCCGGTCTTGTCGATCAGGATGATC
TGGACGAAGAGCATCAGGGGCTCGCGCCAGCCGAACTGTTCGCCAGGCTCAAGGCGCGCATGCCCGACGG
CGAGGATCTCGTCGTGACCCATGGCGATGCCTGCTTGCCGAATATCATGGTGGAAAATGGCCGCTTTTCT
GGATTCATCGACTGTGGCCGGCTGGGTGTGGCGGACCGCTATCAGGACATAGCGTTGGCTACCCGTGATA
TTGCTGAAGAGCTTGGCGGCGAATGGGCTGACCGCTTCCTCGTGCTTTACGGTATCGCCGCTCCCGATTC
GCAGCGCATCGCCTTCTATCGCCTTCTTGACGAGTTCTTCTGAGCGGGACTCTGGGGTTCGAAATGACCG
ACCAAGCGACGCCCAACCTGCCATCACGAGATTTCGATTCCACCGCCGCCTTCTATGAAAGGTTGGGCTT
CGGAATCGTTTTCCGGGACGCCGGCTGGATGATCCTCCAGCGCGGGGATCTCATGCTGGAGTTCTTCGCC
CACCCCAACTTGTTTATTGCAGCTTATAATGGTTACAAATAAAGCAATAGCATCACAAATTTCACAAATA
AAGCATTTTTTTCACTGCATTCTAGTTGTGGTTTGTCCAAACTCATCAATGTATCTTATCATGTCTGTAT
ACCGTCGACCTCTAGCTAGAGCTTGGCGTAATCATGGTCATAGCTGTTTCCTGTGTGAAATTGTTATCCG
CTCACAATTCCACACAACATACGAGCCGGAAGCATAAAGTGTAAAGCCTGGGGTGCCTAATGAGTGAGCT
AACTCACATTAATTGCGTTGCGCTCACTGCCCGCTTTCCAGTCGGGAAACCTGTCGTGCCAGCTGCATTA
ATGAATCGGCCAACGCGCGGGGAGAGGCGGTTTGCGTATTGGGCGCTCTTCCGCTTCCTCGCTCACTGAC
TCGCTGCGCTCGGTCGTTCGGCTGCGGCGAGCGGTATCAGCTCACTCAAAGGCGGTAATACGGTTATCCA
CAGAATCAGGGGATAACGCAGGAAAGAACATGTGAGCAAAAGGCCAGCAAAAGGCCAGGAACCGTAAAAA
GGCCGCGTTGCTGGCGTTTTTCCATAGGCTCCGCCCCCCTGACGAGCATCACAAAAATCGACGCTCAAGT
CAGAGGTGGCGAAACCCGACAGGACTATAAAGATACCAGGCGTTTCCCCCTGGAAGCTCCCTCGTGCGCT
CTCCTGTTCCGACCCTGCCGCTTACCGGATACCTGTCCGCCTTTCTCCCTTCGGGAAGCGTGGCGCTTTC
TCATAGCTCACGCTGTAGGTATCTCAGTTCGGTGTAGGTCGTTCGCTCCAAGCTGGGCTGTGTGCACGAA
CCCCCCGTTCAGCCCGACCGCTGCGCCTTATCCGGTAACTATCGTCTTGAGTCCAACCCGGTAAGACACG
ACTTATCGCCACTGGCAGCAGCCACTGGTAACAGGATTAGCAGAGCGAGGTATGTAGGCGGTGCTACAGA
GTTCTTGAAGTGGTGGCCTAACTACGGCTACACTAGAAGAACAGTATTTGGTATCTGCGCTCTGCTGAAG
CCAGTTACCTTCGGAAAAAGAGTTGGTAGCTCTTGATCCGGCAAACAAACCACCGCTGGTAGCGGTGGTT
TTTTTGTTTGCAAGCAGCAGATTACGCGCAGAAAAAAAGGATCTCAAGAAGATCCTTTGATCTTTTCTAC
GGGGTCTGACGCTCAGTGGAACGAAAACTCACGTTAAGGGATTTTGGTCATGAGATTATCAAAAAGGATC
TTCACCTAGATCCTTTTAAATTAAAAATGAAGTTTTAAATCAATCTAAAGTATATATGAGTAAACTTGGT
CTGACAGTTACCAATGCTTAATCAGTGAGGCACCTATCTCAGCGATCTGTCTATTTCGTTCATCCATAGT
TGCCTGACTCCCCGTCGTGTAGATAACTACGATACGGGAGGGCTTACCATCTGGCCCCAGTGCTGCAATG
ATACCGCGAGACCCACGCTCACCGGCTCCAGATTTATCAGCAATAAACCAGCCAGCCGGAAGGGCCGAGC
GCAGAAGTGGTCCTGCAACTTTATCCGCCTCCATCCAGTCTATTAATTGTTGCCGGGAAGCTAGAGTAAG
TAGTTCGCCAGTTAATAGTTTGCGCAACGTTGTTGCCATTGCTACAGGCATCGTGGTGTCACGCTCGTCG
TTTGGTATGGCTTCATTCAGCTCCGGTTCCCAACGATCAAGGCGAGTTACATGATCCCCCATGTTGTGCA
AAAAAGCGGTTAGCTCCTTCGGTCCTCCGATCGTTGTCAGAAGTAAGTTGGCCGCAGTGTTATCACTCAT
GGTTATGGCAGCACTGCATAATTCTCTTACTGTCATGCCATCCGTAAGATGCTTTTCTGTGACTGGTGAG
TACTCAACCAAGTCATTCTGAGAATAGTGTATGCGGCGACCGAGTTGCTCTTGCCCGGCGTCAATACGGG
ATAATACCGCGCCACATAGCAGAACTTTAAAAGTGCTCATCATTGGAAAACGTTCTTCGGGGCGAAAACT
CTCAAGGATCTTACCGCTGTTGAGATCCAGTTCGATGTAACCCACTCGTGCACCCAACTGATCTTCAGCA
TCTTTTACTTTCACCAGCGTTTCTGGGTGAGCAAAAACAGGAAGGCAAAATGCCGCAAAAAAGGGAATAA
GGGCGACACGGAAATGTTGAATACTCATACTCTTCCTTTTTCAATATTATTGAAGCATTTATCAGGGTTA
TTGTCTCATGAGCGGATACATATTTGAATGTATTTAGAAAAATAAACAAATAG
