>Addgene plasmid #113910 | MaLionB | depositor partial sequence | sequence record 215089 | MaLionB sequence 1250 bps
AGCTGGCTAGCGTTTAAACGGGCCCTCTAGACTCGAGCGGCCGCCACTGTGCTGGATATCTGCAGAATTC
CACCACACTGGACTAGTGGATCCATGGTGAGCAAGGGCGAGGAGCTGTTCACCGGGGTGGTGCCCATCCA
GGTCGAGCTGGACGGCGACGTAAACGGCCACAAGTTCAGCGTGTCCGGCGAGGGTGAGGGCGATGCCACC
TACGGCAAGCTGACCCTGAAGTTCATCTGCACCACCGGCAAGCTGCCCGTGCCCTGGCCCACCCTCGTGA
CCACCCTGTCACACGGCGTGCAGTGCTTCAGCCGCTACCCCGACCACATGAAGCAGCACGACTTCTTCAA
GTCCGCCATGCCCGGAGGCTACATCCAGGAGCGCACCATCTTCTTCAAGGACGACGGCAACTACAAGACC
CGCGCCGAGGTGAAGTTCGAGGGCGACACCCTGGTGAACCGCATCGAGCTGAAGGGCATCGACTTCAAGG
AGGACGGCAACATCCTGGGGCACAAGCTGGAGTACACTCTCCGCTTTATGAAGACCGTGAAGGTGAACAT
CACCACCCCCGACGGCCCCGTGTACGACGCCGACATCGAGATGGTGAGCGTGCGGGCCGAGAGCGGCGAC
CTGGGCATCCTGCCCGGCCACATCCCCACCAAGGCCCCCCTGAAGATCGGCGCCGTGCGGCTGAAGAAGG
ACGGCCAGACCGAGTACGTGGCCGTGAGCGGCGGCAACGTGGAGGTGCGGCCCGACCAGGTGACCATCAC
CGCCCAGGCCGCCGAGACCGCCGAGGGCATCGACAAGGAGCGGGCCGAGGCCGCCCGGCAGCGGGCCCAG
GAGCGGCTGAACAGCCAGAGCGACGACACCGACATCCGGCGGGCCGAGCTGGCCCTGCAGCGGGCCCTGA
ACCGGCTGGACGTGGCCGAGATGAAGACTGAATTCTCACCATATAACTGTTATATCAAGGCCGACAAGCA
GAAGAACGGCATCAAGGCGAACTTCAAGATCCGCCACAACATCGAGGGCGGCGGCGTGCAGCTCGCCTAC
CACTACCAGCAGAACACCCCCATCGGCGACGGCCCCGTGCTGCTGCCCGACAACCACTACCTGAGCGTGC
AGTCCATACTTTCGAAAGACCCCAACGAGAAGCGCGATCACATGGTCCTGCTGGAGTTCGTGACCGCCGC
CGGGATCACTCTCGGCATGGACGAGCTGTACAAGTAAAAGCTTAAGTTTAAACCGCTGAT
